>Addgene plasmid #167754 | MAC_N_ETV5 | addgene full sequence | sequence record 335431 | Addgene NGS Result
GACATTGATTATTGACTAGTTATTAATAGTAATCAATTACGGGGTCATTAGTTCATAGCCCATATATGGA
GTTCCGCGTTACATAACTTACGGTAAATGGCCCGCCTGGCTGACCGCCCAACGACCCCCGCCCATTGACG
TCAATAATGACGTATGTTCCCATAGTAACGCCAATAGGGACTTTCCATTGACGTCAATGGGTGGAGTATT
TACGGTAAACTGCCCACTTGGCAGTACATCAAGTGTATCATATGCCAAGTACGCCCCCTATTGACGTCAA
TGACGGTAAATGGCCCGCCTGGCATTATGCCCAGTACATGACCTTATGGGACTTTCCTACTTGGCAGTAC
ATCTACGTATTAGTCATCGCTATTACCATGGTGATGCGGTTTTGGCAGTACATCAATGGGCGTGGATAGC
GGTTTGACTCACGGGGATTTCCAAGTCTCCACCCCATTGACGTCAATGGGAGTTTGTTTTGGCACCAAAA
TCAACGGGACTTTCCAAAATGTCGTAACAACTCCGCCCCATTGACGCAAATGGGCGGTAGGCGTGTACGG
TGGGAGGTCTATATAAGCAGAGCTCTCCCTATCAGTGATAGAGATCTCCCTATCAGTGATAGAGATCGTC
GACGAGCTCGTTTAGTGAACCGTCAGATCGCCTGGAGACGCCATCCACGCTGTTTTGACCTCCATAGAAG
ACACCGGGACCGATCCAGCCTCCGGACTCTAGCGTTTAAACTTAAGCTTGGTACCGAGCTCGGATCCACT
AGTCCAGTGTGGTGGAATTCTGCAGATATCCAGCACAGTGGCGGCCGCTCGAGACCATGAAGGACAACAC
CGTGCCCCTGAAGCTGATCGCCCTGCTGGCCAACGGCGAGTTCCACTCTGGCGAGCAGCTGGGCGAGACA
CTGGGCATGAGCAGAGCCGCCATCAACAAGCACATCCAGACCCTGCGGGACTGGGGCGTGGACGTGTTCA
CAGTGCCCGGCAAGGGCTACAGCCTGCCCGAGCCCATCCAGCTGCTGAACGCCAAGCAGATCCTGGGCCA
GCTGGATGGCGGATCTGTGGCCGTGCTGCCCGTGATCGACAGCACCAACCAGTATCTGCTCGACCGGATC
GGCGAGCTGAAGTCCGGCGACGCCTGTATCGCCGAGTACCAGCAGGCCGGCAGAGGCGGCAGGGGCAGAA
AGTGGTTCAGCCCCTTCGGCGCCAACCTGTACCTGAGCATGTTCTGGAGACTGGAACAGGGCCCAGCCGC
CGCTATTGGCCTGAGCCTGGTCATCGGCATCGTGATGGCCGAGGTGCTGCGGAAGCTGGGCGCCGACAAA
GTGCGCGTGAAGTGGCCCAACGACCTGTATCTGCAGGACCGGAAGCTGGCCGGCATCCTGGTGGAACTGA
CCGGCAAAACAGGCGACGCCGCCCAGATCGTGATCGGCGCTGGCATCAACATGGCCATGCGGCGGGTGGA
AGAGAGCGTGGTCAACCAGGGCTGGATCACCCTGCAGGAAGCCGGCATCAACCTGGACCGGAACACCCTG
GCCGCCATGCTGATCAGAGAGCTGAGAGCCGCCCTGGAACTGTTCGAGCAGGAAGGCCTGGCCCCCTACC
TGAGCAGATGGGAGAAGCTGGACAACTTCATCAACCGGCCCGTGAAACTGATCATCGGCGACAAAGAGAT
CTTCGGCATCAGCCGGGGCATCGACAAGCAGGGGGCCCTGCTCCTGGAACAGGACGGCATCATCAAGCCC
TGGATGGGCGGCGAGATCAGCCTGCGGAGCGCCGAGAAGTACCCATACGATGTTCCTGACTATGCCGGTA
CCGAGCTCGGATCCACCATGGCTAGCTGGAGCCACCCGCAGTTCGAGAAAGGTGGAGGTTCCGGAGGTGG
ATCGGGAGGTGGATCGTGGAGCCACCCGCAGTTCGAAAAAGCGGCCGATATCACAAGTTTGTACAAAAAA
GCAGGCTCCACCATGGACGGGTTTTATGATCAGCAAGTCCCTTTTATGGTCCCAGGGAAATCTCGATCTG
AGGAATGCAGAGGGCGGCCTGTGATTGACAGAAAGAGGAAGTTTTTGGACACAGATCTGGCTCACGATTC
TGAAGAGCTATTTCAGGATCTCAGTCAACTTCAAGAGGCTTGGTTAGCTGAAGCACAAGTTCCTGATGAT
GAACAGTTTGTCCCAGATTTTCAGTCTGATAACCTGGTGCTTCATGCCCCACCTCCAACCAAGATCAAAC
GGGAGCTGCACAGCCCCTCCTCTGAGCTGTCGTCTTGTAGCCATGAGCAGGCTCTTGGTGCTAACTATGG
AGAAAAGTGCCTCTACAACTATTGTGCCTATGATAGGAAGCCTCCCTCTGGGTTCAAGCCATTAACCCCT
CCTACAACCCCCCTCTCACCCACCCATCAGAATCCCCTATTTCCCCCACCTCAGGCAACTCTGCCCACCT
CAGGGCATGCCCCTGCAGCTGGCCCAGTTCAAGGTGTGGGCCCCGCCCCCGCCCCCCATTCGCTTCCAGA
GCCTGGACCACAGCAGCAAACATTTGCGGTCCCCCGACCACCACATCAGCCCCTGCAGATGCCAAAGATG
ATGCCTGAAAACCAGTATCCATCAGAACAGAGATTTCAGAGACAACTGTCTGAACCCTGCCACCCCTTCC
CTCCTCAGCCAGGAGTTCCTGGAGATAATCGCCCCAGTTACCATCGGCAAATGTCAGAACCTATTGTCCC
TGCAGCTCCCCCGCCCCCTCAGGGATTCAAACAAGAATACCATGACCCACTCTATGAACATGGGGTCCCG
GGCATGCCAGGGCCCCCAGCACACGGGTTCCAGTCACCAATGGGAATCAAGCAGGAGCCTCGGGATTACT
GCGTCGATTCAGAAGTGCCTAACTGCCAGTCATCCTACATGAGAGGGGGTTATTTCTCCAGCAGCCATGA
AGGTTTTTCATATGAAAAAGATCCCCGATTATACTTTGACGACACTTGTGTTGTGCCTGAGAGACTGGAA
GGCAAAGTCAAACAGGAGCCTACCATGTATCGAGAGGGGCCCCCTTACCAGAGGCGAGGTTCCCTTCAGC
TGTGGCAGTTCCTGGTCACCCTTCTTGATGACCCAGCCAATGCCCACTTCATTGCCTGGACAGGTCGAGG
CATGGAGTTCAAGCTGATAGAACCGGAAGAGGTTGCTCGGCGCTGGGGCATCCAGAAGAACCGGCCAGCC
ATGAACTATGACAAGCTGAGCCGCTCTCTCCGCTATTACTATGAAAAGGGCATCATGCAGAAGGTGGCTG
GAGAGCGATACGTCTACAAATTTGTCTGTGACCCAGATGCCCTCTTCTCCATGGCTTTCCCGGATAACCA
GCGTCCGTTCCTGAAGGCAGAGTCCGAGTGCCACCTCAGCGAGGAGGACACCCTGCCGCTGACCCACTTT
GAAGACAGCCCCGCTTACCTCCTGGACATGGACCGCTGCAGCAGCCTCCCCTATGCCGAAGGCTTTGCTT
ACTTGGACCCAGCTTTCTTGTACAAAGTGGTGACGTAAGCTAGGGGCCCGTTTAAACCCGCTGATCAGCC
TCGACTGTGCCTTCTAGTTGCCAGCCATCTGTTGTTTGCCCCTCCCCCGTGCCTTCCTTGACCCTGGAAG
GTGCCACTCCCACTGTCCTTTCCTAATAAAATGAGGAAATTGCATCGCATTGTCTGAGTAGGTGTCATTC
TATTCTGGGGGGTGGGGTGGGGCAGGACAGCAAGGGGGAGGATTGGGAAGACAATAGCAGGCATGCTGGG
GATGCGGTGGGCTCTATGGCTTCTGAGGCGGAAAGAACCAGCTGGGGCTCTAGGGGGTATCCCC
[124 nt withheld, positions 3845-3968]
C
[91 nt withheld, positions 3970-4060]
AGGGTGATGGTTCACGTACCTAGAAGTTCCTATTCCGAAGTTCCTATTCTCTAGAAAGTATAGGAACTTC
CTTGGCCAAAAAGCCTGAACTCACCGCGACGTCTGTCGAGAAGTTTCTGATCGAAAAGTTCGACAGCGTC
TCCGACCTGATGCAGCTCTCGGAGGGCGAAGAATCTCGTGCTTTCAGCTTCGATGTAGGAGGGCGTGGAT
ATGTCCTGCGGGTAAATAGCTGCGCCGATGGTTTCTACAAAGATCGTTATGTTTATCGGCACTTTGCATC
GGCCGCGCTCCCGATTCCGGAAGTGCTTGACATTGGGGAATTCAGCGAGAGCCTGACCTATTGCATCTCC
CGCCGTGCACAGGGTGTCACGTTGCAAGACCTGCCTGAAACCGAACTGCCCGCTGTTCTGCAGCCGGTCG
CGGAGGCCATGGATGCGATCGCTGCGGCCGATCTTAGCCAGACGAGCGGGTTCGGCCCATTCGGACCGCA
AGGAATCGGTCAATACACTACATGGCGTGATTTCATATGCGCGATTGCTGATCCCCATGTGTATCACTGG
CAAACTGTGATGGACGACACCGTCAGTGCGTCCGTCGCGCAGGCTCTCGATGAGCTGATGCTTTGGGCCG
AGGACTGCCCCGAAGTCCGGCACCTCGTGCACGCGGATTTCGGCTCCAACAATGTCCTGACGGACAATGG
CCGCATAACAGCGGTCATTGACTGGAGCGAGGCGATGTTCGGGGATTCCCAATACGAGGTCGCCAACATC
TTCTTCTGGAGGCCGTGGTTGGCTTGTATGGAGCAGCAGACGCGCTACTTCGAGCGGAGGCATCCGGAGC
TTGCAGGATCGCCGCGGCTCCGGGCGTATATGCTCCGCATTGGTCTTGACCAACTCTATCAGAGCTTGGT
TGACGGCAATTTCGATGATGCAGCTTGGGCGCAGGGTCGATGCGACGCAATCGTCCGATCCGGAGCCGGG
ACTGTCGGGCGTACACAAATCGCCCGCAGAAGCGCGGCCGTCTGGACCGATGGCTGTGTAGAAGTACTCG
CCGATAGTGGAAACCGACGCCCCAGCACTCGTCCGAGGGCAAAGGAATAGCACGTACTACGAGATTTCGA
TTCCACCGCCGCCTTCTATGAAAGGTTGGGCTTCGGAATCGTTTTCCGGGACGCCGGCTGGATGATCCTC
CAGCGCGGGGATCTCATGCTGGAGTTCTTCGCCCACCCCAACTTGTTTATTGCAGCTTATAATGGTTACA
AATAAAGCAATAGCATCACAAATTTCACAAATAAAGCATTTTTTTCACTGCATTCTAGTTGTGGTTTGTC
CAAACTCATCAATGTATCTTATCATGTCTGTATACCGTCGACCTCTAGCTAGAGCTTGGCGTAATCATGG
TCATAGCTGTTTCCTGTGTGAAATTGTTATCCGCTCACAATTCCACACAACATACGAGCCGGAAGCATAA
AGTGTAAAGCCTGGGGTGCCTAATGAGTGAGCTAACTCACATTAATTGCGTTGCGCTCACTGCCCGCTTT
CCAGTCGGGAAACCTGTCGTGCCAGCTGCATTAATGAATCGGCCAACGCGCGGGGAGAGGCGGTTTGCGT
ATTGGGCGCTCTTCCGCTTCCTCGCTCACTGACTCGCTGCGCTCGGTCGTTCGGCTGCGGCGAGCGGTAT
CAGCTCACTCAAAGGCGGTAATACGGTTATCCACAGAATCAGGGGATAACGCAGGAAAGAACATGTGAGC
AAAAGGCCAGCAAAAGGCCAGGAACCGTAAAAAGGCCGCGTTGCTGGCGTTTTTCCATAGGCTCCGCCCC
CCTGACGAGCATCACAAAAATCGACGCTCAAGTCAGAGGTGGCGAAACCCGACAGGACTATAAAGATACC
AGGCGTTTCCCCCTGGAAGCTCCCTCGTGCGCTCTCCTGTTCCGACCCTGCCGCTTACCGGATACCTGTC
CGCCTTTCTCCCTTCGGGAAGCGTGGCGCTTTCTCATAGCTCACGCTGTAGGTATCTCAGTTCGGTGTAG
GTCGTTCGCTCCAAGCTGGGCTGTGTGCACGAACCCCCCGTTCAGCCCGACCGCTGCGCCTTATCCGGTA
ACTATCGTCTTGAGTCCAACCCGGTAAGACACGACTTATCGCCACTGGCAGCAGCCACTGGTAACAGGAT
TAGCAGAGCGAGGTATGTAGGCGGTGCTACAGAGTTCTTGAAGTGGTGGCCTAACTACGGCTACACTAGA
AGAACAGTATTTGGTATCTGCGCTCTGCTGAAGCCAGTTACCTTCGGAAAAAGAGTTGGTAGCTCTTGAT
CCGGCAAACAAACCACCGCTGGTAGCGGTGGTTTTTTTGTTTGCAAGCAGCAGATTACGCGCAGAAAAAA
AGGATCTCAAGAAGATCCTTTGATCTTTTCTACGGGGTCTGACGCTCAGTGGAACGAAAACTCACGTTAA
GGGATTTTGGTCATGAGATTATCAAAAAGGATCTTCACCTAGATCCTTTTAAATTAAAAATGAAGTTTTA
AATCAATCTAAAGTATATATGAGTAAACTTGGTCTGACAGTTACCAATGCTTAATCAGTGAGGCACCTAT
CTCAGCGATCTGTCTATTTCGTTCATCCATAGTTGCCTGACTCCCCGTCGTGTAGATAACTACGATACGG
GAGGGCTTACCATCTGGCCCCAGTGCTGCAATGATACCGCGAGACCCACGCTCACCGGCTCCAGATTTAT
CAGCAATAAACCAGCCAGCCGGAAGGGCCGAGCGCAGAAGTGGTCCTGCAACTTTATCCGCCTCCATCCA
GTCTATTAATTGTTGCCGGGAAGCTAGAGTAAGTAGTTCGCCAGTTAATAGTTTGCGCAACGTTGTTGCC
ATTGCTACAGGCATCGTGGTGTCACGCTCGTCGTTTGGTATGGCTTCATTCAGCTCCGGTTCCCAACGAT
CAAGGCGAGTTACATGATCCCCCATGTTGTGCAAAAAAGCGGTTAGCTCCTTCGGTCCTCCGATCGTTGT
CAGAAGTAAGTTGGCCGCAGTGTTATCACTCATGGTTATGGCAGCACTGCATAATTCTCTTACTGTCATG
CCATCCGTAAGATGCTTTTCTGTGACTGGTGAGTACTCAACCAAGTCATTCTGAGAATAGTGTATGCGGC
GACCGAGTTGCTCTTGCCCGGCGTCAATACGGGATAATACCGCGCCACATAGCAGAACTTTAAAAGTGCT
CATCATTGGAAAACGTTCTTCGGGGCGAAAACTCTCAAGGATCTTACCGCTGTTGAGATCCAGTTCGATG
TAACCCACTCGTGCACCCAACTGATCTTCAGCATCTTTTACTTTCACCAGCGTTTCTGGGTGAGCAAAAA
CAGGAAGGCAAAATGCCGCAAAAAAGGGAATAAGGGCGACACGGAAATGTTGAATACTCATACTCTTCCT
TTTTCAATATTATTGAAGCATTTATCAGGGTTATTGTCTCATGAGCGGATACATATTTGAATGTATTTAG
AAAAATAAACAAATAGGGGTTCCGCGCACATTTCCCCGAAAAGTGCCACCTGACGTCGACGGATCGGGAG
ATCTCCCGATCCCCTATGGTGCACTCTCAGTACAATCTGCTCTGATGCCGCATAGTTAAGCCAGTATCTG
CTCCCTGCTTGTGTGTTGGAGGTCGCTGAGTAGTGCGCGAGCAAAATTTAAGCTACAACAAGGCAAGGCT
TGACCGACAATTGCATGAAGAATCTGCTTAGGGTTAGGCGTTTTGCGCTGCTTCGCGATGTACGGGCCAG
ATATACGCGTT
Features (pLannotate 1.2.2; 27 found; start..end, strand, type, name):
      1..380     +  enhancer       CMV enhancer: human cytomegalovirus immediate early enhancer
    381..584     +  promoter       CMV promoter: human cytomegalovirus (CMV) immediate early promoter
    586..605     +  promoter       PLtetO-1 promoter (fragment): modified phage lambda PL promoter with tet operator sites (Lutz and Bujard, 1997)
    607..626     +  promoter       PLtetO-1 promoter (fragment): modified phage lambda PL promoter with tet operator sites (Lutz and Bujard, 1997)
    634..667     +  promoter       TRE3GV promoter (fragment): 3rd-generation Tet-responsive promoter that can be activated by binding of Tet-On® 3G, optimized for retroviral and lentiviral vectors
    827..1789    +  CDS            birA: BIRA_ECOLI - Also known as bioR, dhbB. Experimental evidence at protein level: Swiss-Prot protein existence level 1. Acts both as a biotin--[acetyl-CoA-carboxylase] ligase and a biotin-operon repressor. In the presence of ATP, BirA activates biotin to form the BirA-biotinyl-5'-adenylate (BirA-bio-5'-AMP or holoBirA) complex. HoloBirA can either transfer the biotinyl moiety to the biotin carboxyl carrier protein (BCCP) subunit of acetyl-CoA carboxylase, or bind to the biotin operator site and inhibit transcription of the operon. From Escherichia coli (strain K12).
   1790..1815    +  CDS            3xHA (fragment): three tandem HA epitope tags
   1847..1866    +  CDS            Strep-Tag II (fragment): peptide that binds Strep-Tactin®, an engineered form of streptavidin
   1907..1929    +  CDS            Strep-Tag II (fragment): peptide that binds Strep-Tactin®, an engineered form of streptavidin
   1943..1967    +  protein_bind   attB1: mutant version of attB; recombination site for the Gateway® BP reaction BP Clonase™
   1973..3502    +  CDS            ETV5: ETV5_HUMAN - Also known as ERM. Experimental evidence at protein level: Swiss-Prot protein existence level 1. Binds to DNA sequences containing the consensus nucleotide core sequence 5'-GGAA.-3'. From Homo sapiens (Human).
   3507..3531    -  protein_bind   attB2: mutant version of attB; recombination site for the Gateway® BP reaction BP Clonase™
   3575..3799    +  polyA_signal   bGH poly(A) signal: bovine growth hormone polyadenylation signal
   3803..3824    +  promoter       SV40 promoter (fragment): SV40 enhancer and early promoter
   3845..4078    +  rep_origin     f1 ori (fragment) (sequence partly withheld): f1 bacteriophage origin of replication; arrow indicates direction of (+) strand synthesis
   4083..4130    +  protein_bind   FRT: FLP-mediated recombination occurs in the 8-bp core sequence TCTAGAAA (Turan and Bode, 2011). FLP recombinase from the Saccharomyces cerevisiae 2μ plasmid
   4138..5160    +  CDS            HygR: aminoglycoside phosphotransferase from E. coli; aph(4)-Ia; confers resistance to hygromycin
   5170..5295    +  CDS            ble (fragment): BLE_KLEPN - Experimental evidence at protein level: Swiss-Prot protein existence level 1. Binding protein with a strong affinity to the bleomycin family of antibiotics. Binds to CL990; an antimitotic-antibiotic compound. From Klebsiella pneumoniae.
   5290..5411    +  polyA_signal   SV40 poly(A) signal: SV40 polyadenylation signal
   5484..5500    -  protein_bind   lac operator: The lac repressor binds to the lac operator to inhibit transcription in E. coli. This inhibition can be relieved by adding lactose or isopropyl-β-D-thiogalactopyranoside (IPTG). lac repressor encoded by lacI
   5508..5538    -  promoter       lac promoter: promoter for the E. coli lac operon
   5553..5574    -  protein_bind   CAP binding site: CAP binding activates transcription in the presence of cAMP. E. coli catabolite activator protein
   5587..5679    -  CDS            lacI (fragment): lac repressor; lacI; The lac repressor binds to the lac operator to inhibit transcription in E. coli. This inhibition can be relieved by adding lactose or isopropyl-β-D-thiogalactopyranoside (IPTG).
   5862..6450    -  rep_origin     ori: high-copy-number ColE1/pMB1/pBR322/pUC origin of replication
   6621..7481    -  CDS            AmpR: β-lactamase; bla; confers resistance to ampicillin, carbenicillin, and related antibiotics
   7482..7586    -  promoter       AmpR promoter: bla
   7645..7697    -  misc_feature   bom (fragment): basis of mobility region from pBR322
