[The description below was written by a language model from this plasmid's Addgene catalogue record and pLannotate feature annotations shown in this document.]
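Description:
MAC_N_ETV5 is a mammalian expression plasmid of about 7.85 kb built on the MAC-tag-N backbone. It carries the unmutated human transcription factor ETV5 (also known as ERM), inserted by Gateway cloning. In bacteria it is maintained as a high-copy plasmid through a ColE1/pUC-type origin and selected with ampicillin via the β-lactamase gene. A partial f1 origin and remnants of lac regulatory sequence are also annotated in the backbone.

Expression is driven by the CMV immediate-early enhancer and promoter. Short tet-operator-like fragments follow directly, which suggests a tetracycline-regulatable CMV/TetO arrangement, although the catalogue fields do not say so explicitly. Downstream lies the N-terminal MAC tag, annotated as a birA-derived biotin ligase coding sequence followed by an HA epitope and two Strep-Tag II fragments. The tag reads through an attB1 site into the ETV5 open reading frame, which is closed by attB2 and a bovine growth hormone polyadenylation signal. A tag of this design allows one fusion protein to serve both for Strep-based affinity purification and for proximity-dependent biotinylation of neighbouring proteins, with HA available for detection.

An FRT site sits immediately upstream of a hygromycin resistance gene that has an SV40 polyadenylation signal but no annotated promoter of its own next to it. This layout is typical of vectors designed for FLP-mediated integration into a genomic FRT landing site, where hygromycin selection identifies correct integrants. The record gives the purpose simply as expressing ETV5 in mammalian cells, and the associated work concerns mapping protein interaction networks of human transcription factors.
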