Addgene plasmid #167754: MAC_N_ETV5
Purpose: Expresses ETV5 in mammalian cells
Depositing lab: Markku Varjosalo. Depositing organization: University of Helsinki. Publication: Human transcription factor protein interaction networks. Goos H, Kinnunen M, Salokas K, Tan Z, Liu X, Yadav L, Zhang Q, Wei GH, Varjosalo M. Nat Commun. 2022 Feb 9;13(1):766. doi: 10.1038/s41467-022-28341-5. PubMed 35140242.
Backbone
  Vector backbone: MAC-tag-N (#108078)
  Vector type: Mammalian Expression
  Selectable markers: Hygromycin
Growth in bacteria
  Bacterial resistance: Ampicillin, 100 μg/mL
  Growth temperature: 37°C
  Growth strain: DH5alpha
  Copy number: High Copy
Gene/Insert
  Gene/Insert name: ETV5 (alt names: Uniprot P41161; ENSG00000244405)
  Species: H. sapiens (human)
  Mutation: no mutations
  Entrez Gene: ETV5 (a.k.a. ERM)
  Tag / fusion protein: MAC (N terminal on backbone)
  Cloning method: Gateway Cloning
Terms and licenses: Academic/Nonprofit Terms; Industry Terms: Not Available to Industry
How to cite: MAC_N_ETV5 was a gift from Markku Varjosalo (Addgene plasmid # 167754 ; http://n2t.net/addgene:167754 ; RRID:Addgene_167754)
